Addgene plasmid #164705: pVG47
Purpose: yEVenus under the control of tetOpr
Depositing lab: Sahand Jamal Rahi. Depositing organization: Swiss Federal Institute of Technology (EPFL). Publication: Multidimensional characterization of inducible promoters and a highly light-sensitive LOV-transcription factor. Gligorovski V, Sadeghi A, Rahi SJ. Nat Commun. 2023 Jun 27;14(1):3810. doi: 10.1038/s41467-023-38959-8. PubMed 37369667.
Backbone
  Vector backbone: pRS406
  Vector type: Yeast Expression
  Selectable markers: URA3
Growth in bacteria
  Bacterial resistance: Ampicillin, 100 μg/mL
  Growth temperature: 37°C
  Growth strain: DH5alpha
  Copy number: High Copy
Gene/Insert
  Gene/Insert name: tetOpr - yEVenus - CLN2 PEST - ADH1t
  Species: S. cerevisiae (budding yeast)
  Cloning method: Restriction Enzyme; 5′ cloning site BamHI (unknown if destroyed); 3′ cloning site PacI (unknown if destroyed)
Resource information
  A portion of this plasmid was derived from a plasmid made by: tetOpr was clonned from pCH001 which was a gift from Attila Becskei
Terms and licenses: Academic/Nonprofit Terms; Industry Terms: Not Available to Industry
Depositor comments: yEVenus is a codon-optimized yEGFP variant with F46L, S65G, V68L, S72A, M153T, V163A, S175G, and T203Y mutations. Please visit https://www.biorxiv.org/content/10.1101/2020.08.16.253310v2 for bioRxiv preprint.
How to cite: pVG47 was a gift from Sahand Jamal Rahi (Addgene plasmid # 164705 ; http://n2t.net/addgene:164705 ; RRID:Addgene_164705)
