[The description below was written by a language model from this plasmid's Addgene catalogue record and pLannotate feature annotations shown in this document.]
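Description:
pVG47 is a yeast expression plasmid built on pRS406, a member of the pRS integrating shuttle vector series. The feature table shows no yeast replication origin (no 2μ or CEN/ARS element), which fits pRS406's normal use by integration into the Saccharomyces cerevisiae genome, typically at the URA3 locus. Yeast transformants are selected through the URA3 marker, expressed from its own promoter, which complements uracil auxotrophy and can be counterselected with 5-FOA. In E. coli the plasmid is maintained at high copy by a ColE1/pUC-type origin and selected with ampicillin via the β-lactamase gene. An f1 origin, T3 and T7 promoters, and lac promoter/lacZα remnants flanking the cloning region are carried over from the pBluescript-derived backbone. The short RSF ori, lacI, bom and rop fragments in the automated annotation are probably partial homology hits rather than functional parts.

The payload, cloned between BamHI and PacI sites, is a reporter cassette: a tet operator-containing promoter (tetOpr), yEVenus, a CLN2 PEST sequence and the ADH1 terminator. The annotation software detects only a small tet operator match upstream of the reporter and labels the fluorescent protein as YPet, a close relative. The depositor describes it as yEVenus, a yeast codon-optimized yellow variant of yEGFP. Fusion to the C-terminal fragment of the G1 cyclin Cln2, which contains its PEST degradation signal, destabilizes the protein so that fluorescence tracks promoter activity more closely over time. The plasmid encodes no tet-responsive transcription factor, so this must be supplied separately. The associated study characterized inducible promoters in budding yeast, and this construct serves as the fluorescent readout for the tet-regulated promoter.
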