Features (pLannotate 1.2.2; 23 found; start..end, strand, type, name):
      1..55      +  rep_origin     RSF ori (fragment): Plasmids containing the RSF 1030 origin of replication can be propagated in E. coli cells that contain additional plasmids with compatible origins.
     57..149     +  CDS            lacI (fragment): lac repressor; lacI; The lac repressor binds to the lac operator to inhibit transcription in E. coli. This inhibition can be relieved by adding lactose or isopropyl-β-D-thiogalactopyranoside (IPTG).
    162..183     +  protein_bind   CAP binding site: CAP binding activates transcription in the presence of cAMP. E. coli catabolite activator protein
    198..228     +  promoter       lac promoter: promoter for the E. coli lac operon
    236..252     +  protein_bind   lac operator: The lac repressor binds to the lac operator to inhibit transcription in E. coli. This inhibition can be relieved by adding lactose or isopropyl-β-D-thiogalactopyranoside (IPTG). lac repressor encoded by lacI
    297..315     +  promoter       T3 promoter: promoter for bacteriophage T3 RNA polymerase
    328..351     +  misc_feature   MCS (fragment): pBluescript multiple cloning site
    431..450     +  promoter       PLtetO-1 promoter (fragment): modified phage lambda PL promoter with tet operator sites (Lutz and Bujard, 1997)
    648..1361    +  CDS            YPet: yellow fluorescent protein optimized for FRET with CyPet (Nguyen and Daugherty, 2005)
   1362..1895    +  CDS            CLN2 (fragment): CG12_YEAST - Experimental evidence at protein level: Swiss-Prot protein existence level 1. Essential for the control of the cell cycle at the G1/S (start) transition. Interacts with the CDC28 protein kinase to form MPF. From Saccharomyces cerevisiae (strain ATCC 204508 / S288c) (Baker's yeast).
   1919..2106    +  terminator     ADH1 terminator: S. cerevisiae ADH1; transcription terminator for the S. cerevisiae alcohol dehydrogenase 1 (ADH1) gene
   2137..2207    +  misc_feature   MCS (fragment): pBluescript multiple cloning site
   2216..2234    -  promoter       T7 promoter: promoter for bacteriophage T7 RNA polymerase
   2242..2397    +  CDS            lacZα (fragment): LacZα fragment of β-galactosidase; lacZ fragment
   2401..2829    +  rep_origin     f1 ori (sequence partly withheld): f1 bacteriophage origin of replication; arrow indicates direction of (+) strand synthesis
   2857..2908    -  misc_feature   bom (fragment): basis of mobility region from pBR322
   2987..3790    -  CDS            URA3: orotidine-5'-phosphate decarboxylase, required for uracil biosynthesis; S. cerevisiae URA3; yeast auxotrophic marker, counterselectable with 5-fluoroorotic acid (5-FOA)
   3791..4006    -  promoter       URA3 promoter: S. cerevisiae URA3
   4014..4063    -  misc_feature   bom (fragment): basis of mobility region from pBR322
   4165..4200    -  CDS            rop (fragment): Rop protein, which maintains plasmids at low copy number; rop
   4295..4399    +  promoter       AmpR promoter: bla
   4400..5260    +  CDS            AmpR: β-lactamase; bla; confers resistance to ampicillin, carbenicillin, and related antibiotics
   5431..6019    +  rep_origin     ori: high-copy-number ColE1/pMB1/pBR322/pUC origin of replication
>Addgene plasmid #164705 | pVG47 | addgene full sequence | sequence record 326980 | Addgene NGS Result
GCTCGCCGCAGCCGAACGACCGAGCGCAGCGAGTCAGTGAGCGAGGAAGCGGAAGAGCGCCCAATACGCA
AACCGCCTCTCCCCGCGCGTTGGCCGATTCATTAATGCAGCTGGCACGACAGGTTTCCCGACTGGAAAGC
GGGCAGTGAGCGCAACGCAATTAATGTGAGTTAGCTCACTCATTAGGCACCCCAGGCTTTACACTTTATG
CTTCCGGCTCGTATGTTGTGTGGAATTGTGAGCGGATAACAATTTCACACAGGAAACAGCTATGACCATG
ATTACGCCAAGCGCGCAATTAACCCTCACTAAAGGGAACAAAAGCTGGAGCTCCACCGCGGTGGCGGCCG
CCAGCTGAAGCTTCGTACGCTGCAGGTCGACGGATCCCAGATCCGCTAGGGATAACAGGGTAATATAGAT
CAATTCCTCGATCCCTATCAGTGATAGAGAGTCGACAAAGTCGAGTTTCTCGATCGAGACCACTGCATGC
ATGTGCTCTGTATGTATATAAAACTCTTGTTTTCTTCTTTTCTCTAAATATTCTTTCCTTATACATTAGG
TCCTTTGTAGCATAAATTACTATACTTCTATAGACACGCAAACACAAATACACACACTAAATTACCGGAT
CAATTCGGTTAATTAACATGTCTAAAGGTGAAGAATTATTCACTGGTGTTGTCCCAATTTTGGTTGAATT
AGATGGTGATGTTAATGGTCACAAATTTTCTGTCTCCGGTGAAGGTGAAGGTGATGCTACTTACGGTAAA
TTGACCTTAAAATTGATTTGTACTACTGGTAAATTGCCAGTTCCATGGCCAACCTTAGTCACTACTTTAG
GTTATGGTTTGCAATGTTTTGCTAGATACCCAGATCATATGAAACAACATGACTTTTTCAAGTCTGCCAT
GCCAGAAGGTTATGTTCAAGAAAGAACTATTTTTTTCAAAGATGACGGTAACTACAAGACCAGAGCTGAA
GTCAAGTTTGAAGGTGATACCTTAGTTAATAGAATCGAATTAAAAGGTATTGATTTTAAAGAAGATGGTA
ACATTTTAGGTCACAAATTGGAATACAACTATAACTCTCACAATGTTTACATCACTGCTGACAAACAAAA
GAATGGTATCAAAGCTAACTTCAAAATTAGACACAACATTGAAGATGGTGGTGTTCAATTAGCTGACCAT
TATCAACAAAATACTCCAATTGGTGATGGTCCAGTCTTGTTACCAGACAACCATTACTTATCCTATCAAT
CTGCCTTATCCAAAGATCCAAACGAAAAGAGAGACCACATGGTCTTGTTAGAATTTGTTACTGCTGCTGG
TATTACCCATGGTATTGATGAATTGTACAAAGCATCCAACTTGAACATTTCGAGAAAGCTTACCATATCA
ACCCCATCATGCTCTTTCGAAAATTCAAATAGCACATCCATTCCTTCGCCCGCTTCCTCATCTCAAAGCC
ACACTCCAATGAGAAACATGAGCTCACTCTCTGATAACAGCGTTTTCAGCCGGAATATGGAACAATCATC
ACCAATCACTCCAAGTATGTACCAATTTGGTCAGCAGCAGTCAAACAGTATATGTGGTAGCACCGTTAGT
GTGAATAGTCTGGTGAATACAAATAACAAACAAAGGATCTACGAACAAATCACGGGTCCTAACAGCAATA
ACGCAACCAATGATTATATTGATTTGCTAAACCTAAATGAGTCTAACAAGGAAAACCAAAATCCCGCAAC
GGCGCATTACCTCAATGGGGGCCCACCCAAGACAAGCTTCATTAACCATGGAATGTTCCCCTCGCCAACT
GGGACCATAAATAGCGGTAAATCTAGCAGTGCCTCATCTTTAATTTCTTTTGGTATGGGCAATACCCAAG
TAATATAGGGCGCGCCACTTCTAAATAAGCGAATTTCTTATGATTTATGATTTTTATTATTAAATAAGTT
ATAAAAAAAATAAGTGTATACAAATTTTAAAGTGACTCTTAGGTTTTAAAACGAAAATTCTTATTCTTGA
GTAACTCTTTCCTGTAGGTCAGGTTGCTTTCTCAGGTATAGTATGAGGTCGCTCTTATTGACCACACCTC
TACCGGCAGATCCGCTAGGGATAACAGGGTAATATAGATCCCCCGGGCTGCAGGAATTCGATATCAAGCT
TATCGATACCGTCGACCTCGAGGGGGGGCCCGGTACCCAATTCGCCCTATAGTGAGTCGTATTACGCGCG
CTCACTGGCCGTCGTTTTACAACGTCGTGACTGGGAAAACCCTGGCGTTACCCAACTTAATCGCCTTGCA
GCACATCCCCCTTTCGCCAGCTGGCGTAATAGCGAAGAGGCCCGCACCGATCGCCCTTCCCAACAGTTGC
GCAGCCTGAATGGCGAATGG
[124 nt withheld, positions 2401-2524]
C
[91 nt withheld, positions 2526-2616]
A
[49 nt withheld, positions 2618-2666]
CCTTTGACGTTGGAGTCCACGTTCTTT
[37 nt withheld, positions 2694-2730]
ACCCTATCTCGGTCTATTCTTTTGATTTATAAGGGATTTTGCCGATTTCGGCCTATTGGTTAAAAAATGA
GCTGATTTAACAAAAATTTAACGCGAATTTTAACAAAATATTAACGCTTACAATTTCCTGATGCGGTATT
TTCTCCTTACGCATCTGTGCGGTATTTCACACCGCATAGGGTAATAACTGATATAATTAAATTGAAGCTC
TAATTTGTGAGTTTAGTATACATGCATTTACTTATAATACAGTTTTTTAGTTTTGCTGGCCGCATCTTCT
CAAATATGCTTCCCAGCCTGCTTTTCTGTAACGTTCACCCTCTACCTTAGCATCCCTTCCCTTTGCAAAT
AGTCCTCTTCCAACAATAATAATGTCAGATCCTGTAGAGACCACATCATCCACGGTTCTATACTGTTGAC
CCAATGCGTCTCCCTTGTCATCTAAACCCACACCGGGTGTCATAATCAACCAATCGTAACCTTCATCTCT
TCCACCCATGTCTCTTTGAGCAATAAAGCCGATAACAAAATCTTTGTCGCTCTTCGCAATGTCAACAGTA
CCCTTAGTATATTCTCCAGTAGATAGGGAGCCCTTGCATGACAATTCTGCTAACATCAAAAGGCCTCTAG
GTTCCTTTGTTACTTCTTCTGCCGCCTGCTTCAAACCGCTAACAATACCTGGGCCCACCACACCGTGTGC
ATTCGTAATGTCTGCCCATTCTGCTATTCTGTATACACCCGCAGAGTACTGCAATTTGACTGTATTACCA
ATGTCAGCAAATTTTCTGTCTTCGAAGAGTAAAAAATTGTACTTGGCGGATAATGCCTTTAGCGGCTTAA
CTGTGCCCTCCATGGAAAAATCAGTCAAGATATCCACATGTGTTTTTAGTAAACAAATTTTGGGACCTAA
TGCTTCAACTAACTCCAGTAATTCCTTGGTGGTACGAACATCCAATGAAGCACACAAGTTTGTTTGCTTT
TCGTGCATGATATTAAATAGCTTGGCAGCAACAGGACTAGGATGAGTAGCAGCACGTTCCTTATATGTAG
CTTTCGACATGATTTATCTTCGTTTCCTGCAGGTTTTTGTTCTGTGCAGTTGGGTTAAGAATACTGGGCA
ATTTCATGTTTCTTCAACACTACATATGCGTATATATACCAATCTAAGTCTGTGCTCCTTCCTTCGTTCT
TCCTTCTGTTCGGAGATTACCGAATCAAAAAAATTTCAAGGAAACCGAAATCAAAAAAAAGAATAAAAAA
AAAATGATGAATTGAAAAGGTGGTATGGTGCACTCTCAGTACAATCTGCTCTGATGCCGCATAGTTAAGC
CAGCCCCGACACCCGCCAACACCCGCTGACGCGCCCTGACGGGCTTGTCTGCTCCCGGCATCCGCTTACA
GACAAGCTGTGACCGTCTCCGGGAGCTGCATGTGTCAGAGGTTTTCACCGTCATCACCGAAACGCGCGAG
ACGAAAGGGCCTCGTGATACGCCTATTTTTATAGGTTAATGTCATGATAATAATGGTTTCTTAGACGTCA
GGTGGCACTTTTCGGGGAAATGTGCGCGGAACCCCTATTTGTTTATTTTTCTAAATACATTCAAATATGT
ATCCGCTCATGAGACAATAACCCTGATAAATGCTTCAATAATATTGAAAAAGGAAGAGTATGAGTATTCA
ACATTTCCGTGTCGCCCTTATTCCCTTTTTTGCGGCATTTTGCCTTCCTGTTTTTGCTCACCCAGAAACG
CTGGTGAAAGTAAAAGATGCTGAAGATCAGTTGGGTGCACGAGTGGGTTACATCGAACTGGATCTCAACA
GCGGTAAGATCCTTGAGAGTTTTCGCCCCGAAGAACGTTTTCCAATGATGAGCACTTTTAAAGTTCTGCT
ATGTGGCGCGGTATTATCCCGTATTGACGCCGGGCAAGAGCAACTCGGTCGCCGCATACACTATTCTCAG
AATGACTTGGTTGAGTACTCACCAGTCACAGAAAAGCATCTTACGGATGGCATGACAGTAAGAGAATTAT
GCAGTGCTGCCATAACCATGAGTGATAACACTGCGGCCAACTTACTTCTGACAACGATCGGAGGACCGAA
GGAGCTAACCGCTTTTTTGCACAACATGGGGGATCATGTAACTCGCCTTGATCGTTGGGAACCGGAGCTG
AATGAAGCCATACCAAACGACGAGCGTGACACCACGATGCCTGTAGCAATGGCAACAACGTTGCGCAAAC
TATTAACTGGCGAACTACTTACTCTAGCTTCCCGGCAACAATTAATAGACTGGATGGAGGCGGATAAAGT
TGCAGGACCACTTCTGCGCTCGGCCCTTCCGGCTGGCTGGTTTATTGCTGATAAATCTGGAGCCGGTGAG
CGTGGGTCTCGCGGTATCATTGCAGCACTGGGGCCAGATGGTAAGCCCTCCCGTATCGTAGTTATCTACA
CGACGGGGAGTCAGGCAACTATGGATGAACGAAATAGACAGATCGCTGAGATAGGTGCCTCACTGATTAA
GCATTGGTAACTGTCAGACCAAGTTTACTCATATATACTTTAGATTGATTTAAAACTTCATTTTTAATTT
AAAAGGATCTAGGTGAAGATCCTTTTTGATAATCTCATGACCAAAATCCCTTAACGTGAGTTTTCGTTCC
ACTGAGCGTCAGACCCCGTAGAAAAGATCAAAGGATCTTCTTGAGATCCTTTTTTTCTGCGCGTAATCTG
CTGCTTGCAAACAAAAAAACCACCGCTACCAGCGGTGGTTTGTTTGCCGGATCAAGAGCTACCAACTCTT
TTTCCGAAGGTAACTGGCTTCAGCAGAGCGCAGATACCAAATACTGTTCTTCTAGTGTAGCCGTAGTTAG
GCCACCACTTCAAGAACTCTGTAGCACCGCCTACATACCTCGCTCTGCTAATCCTGTTACCAGTGGCTGC
TGCCAGTGGCGATAAGTCGTGTCTTACCGGGTTGGACTCAAGACGATAGTTACCGGATAAGGCGCAGCGG
TCGGGCTGAACGGGGGGTTCGTGCACACAGCCCAGCTTGGAGCGAACGACCTACACCGAACTGAGATACC
TACAGCGTGAGCTATGAGAAAGCGCCACGCTTCCCGAAGGGAGAAAGGCGGACAGGTATCCGGTAAGCGG
CAGGGTCGGAACAGGAGAGCGCACGAGGGAGCTTCCAGGGGGAAACGCCTGGTATCTTTATAGTCCTGTC
GGGTTTCGCCACCTCTGACTTGAGCGTCGATTTTTGTGATGCTCGTCAGGGGGGCGGAGCCTATGGAAAA
ACGCCAGCAACGCGGCCTTTTTACGGTTCCTGGCCTTTTGCTGGCCTTTTGCTCACATGTTCTTTCCTGC
GTTATCCCCTGATTCTGTGGATAACCGTATTACCGCCTTTGAGTGAGCTGATACC
